>Addgene plasmid #241267 | Ec FLAG-dnaB-pET | addgene full sequence | sequence record 482110 | Addgene NGS Result
GACTCGCTGCGCTCGGTCGTTCGGCTGCGGCGAGCGGTATCAGCTCACTCAAAGGCGGTAATACGGTTAT
CCACAGAATCAGGGGATAACGCAGGAAAGAACATGTGAGCAAAAGGCCAGCAAAAGGCCAGGAACCGTAA
AAAGGCCGCGTTGCTGGCGTTTTTCCATAGGCTCCGCCCCCCTGACGAGCATCACAAAAATCGACGCTCA
AGTCAGAGGTGGCGAAACCCGACAGGACTATAAAGATACCAGGCGTTTCCCCCTGGAAGCTCCCTCGTGC
GCTCTCCTGTTCCGACCCTGCCGCTTACCGGATACCTGTCCGCCTTTCTCCCTTCGGGAAGCGTGGCGCT
TTCTCATAGCTCACGCTGTAGGTATCTCAGTTCGGTGTAGGTCGTTCGCTCCAAGCTGGGCTGTGTGCAC
GAACCCCCCGTTCAGCCCGACCGCTGCGCCTTATCCGGTAACTATCGTCTTGAGTCCAACCCGGTAAGAC
ACGACTTATCGCCACTGGCAGCAGCCACTGGTAACAGGATTAGCAGAGCGAGGTATGTAGGCGGTGCTAC
AGAGTTCTTGAAGTGGTGGCCTAACTACGGCTACACTAGAAGGACAGTATTTGGTATCTGCGCTCTGCTG
AAGCCAGTTACCTTCGGAAAAAGAGTTGGTAGCTCTTGATCCGGCAAACAAACCACCGCTGGTAGCGGTG
GTTTTTTTGTTTGCAAGCAGCAGATTACGCGCAGAAAAAAAGGATCTCAAGAAGATCCTTTGATCTTTTC
TACGGGGTCTGACGCTCAGTGGAACGAAAACTCACGTTAAGGGATTTTGGTCATGAGATTATCAAAAAGG
ATCTTCACCTAGATCCTTTTAAATTAAAAATGAAGTTTTAAATCAATCTAAAGTATATATGAGTAAACTT
GGTCTGACAGTTACCAATGCTTAATCAGTGAGGCACCTATCTCAGCGATCTGTCTATTTCGTTCATCCAT
AGTTGCCTGACTCCCCGTCGTGTAGATAACTACGATACGGGAGGGCTTACCATCTGGCCCCAGTGCTGCA
ATGATACCGCGAGACCCACGCTCACCGGCTCCAGATTTATCAGCAATAAACCAGCCAGCCGGAAGGGCCG
AGCGCAGAAGTGGTCCTGCAACTTTATCCGCCTCCATCCAGTCTATTAATTGTTGCCGGGAAGCTAGAGT
AAGTAGTTCGCCAGTTAATAGTTTGCGCAACGTTGTTGCCATTGCTGCAGGCATCGTGGTGTCACGCTCG
TCGTTTGGTATGGCTTCATTCAGCTCCGGTTCCCAACGATCAAGGCGAGTTACATGATCCCCCATGTTGT
GCAAAAAAGCGGTTAGCTCCTTCGGTCCTCCGATCGTTGTCAGAAGTAAGTTGGCCGCAGTGTTATCACT
CATGGTTATGGCAGCACTGCATAATTCTCTTACTGTCATGCCATCCGTAAGATGCTTTTCTGTGACTGGT
GAGTACTCAACCAAGTCATTCTGAGAATAGTGTATGCGGCGACCGAGTTGCTCTTGCCCGGCGTCAACAC
GGGATAATACCGCGCCACATAGCAGAACTTTAAAAGTGCTCATCATTGGAAAACGTTCTTCGGGGCGAAA
ACTCTCAAGGATCTTACCGCTGTTGAGATCCAGTTCGATGTAACCCACTCGTGCACCCAACTGATCTTCA
GCATCTTTTACTTTCACCAGCGTTTCTGGGTGAGCAAAAACAGGAAGGCAAAATGCCGCAAAAAAGGGAA
TAAGGGCGACACGGAAATGTTGAATACTCATACTCTTCCTTTTTCAATATTATTGAAGCATTTATCAGGG
TTATTGTCTCATGAGCGGATACATATTTGAATGTATTTAGAAAAATAAACAAATAGGGGTTCCGCGCACA
TTTCCCCGAAAAGTGCCACCTGACGTCTAAGAAACCATTATTATCATGACATTAACCTATAAAAATAGGC
GTATCACGAGGCCCTTTCGTCTTCAAGAATTCTCATGTTTGACAGCTTATCATCGATAAGCTTTAATGCG
GTAGTTTATCACAGTTAAATTGCTAACGCAGTCAGGCACCGTGTATGAAATCTAACAATGCGCTCATCGT
CATCCTCGGCACCGTCACCCTGGATGCTGTAGGCATAGGCTTGGTTATGCCGGTACTGCCGGGCCTCTTG
CGGGATATCCGGATATAGTTCCTCCTTTCAGCAAAAAACCCCTCAAGACCCGTTTAGAGGCCCCAAGGGG
TTATGCTAGTTATTGCTCAGCGGTGGCAGCAGCCAACTCAGCTTCCTTTCGGGCTTTGTTAGCAGCCGGA
TCCTTATTATTCGTCGTCGTACTGCGGCCCCGCATAGTTGTCGAAGCGCGACCATTGACCGTTAAAGGTC
AGGCGTACCGTCCCGATTGGGCCGTTACGTTGTTTACCGATAATAATTTCCGCGATGCCTTTTAAATCAC
TGTTTTCGTGATACACCTCATCACGATAGATAAACATGATCAAGTCCGCATCCTGCTCGATAGAGCCAGA
TTCACGCAGGTCGGAGTTGACCGGGCGTTTGTCGGCACGTTGTTCCAGAGAACGGTTCAACTGGGACAGC
GCCACCACCGGCACGTTCAGTTCTTTCGCCAGTGCTTTCAGCGAGCGAGAGATTTCTGCAATTTCCAGCG
TACGGTTATCGGAAAGCGCCGGTACGCGCATCAGTTGCAGGTAGTCGATCATGATAAGCCCGATGCCGCC
GTGTTCACGGGCAATACGGCGTGCGCGGGAACGCACTTCCGTTGGCGTCAGGCCGGAGGAGTCATCGATA
TAGATATTGCGTTTTTCGAGCAAAATACCCATGGTGCCGGAAATGCGCGCCCAGTCTTCGTCATCGAGCT
GCCCGGTACGGATTTTAGTCTGGTCAACGCGCGACAGCGACGCCAGAGAACGCATCATGATCTGTTCTGA
TGGCATCTCCAGCGAGAAGATAAGTACCGGTTTATCCTGCAACATCGCCGCGTTTTCGACGAGGTTCATC
GCAAATGTTGTTTTACCCATCGACGGACGCGCGGCGACGATGATCAAATCCGACGGCTGCAAGCCAGCGG
TTTTTTTGTTGAGATCGTCATAACCGGTGTTTACCCCGGTAACGCCATCGTGTGGCTGCTGAAACAACTG
CTCAATACGCGCCACGGTTGCGTCGAGCACATCGGCGATGTTCTTCGGCCCTTCGTCTTTGTTCGCACGA
CTTTCGGCAATTTTAAAGACGCGGGATTCAGCCAGATCCAGCAGATCTTCGCTGGTACGCCCCTGCGGAT
CAAAACCAGCTTCGGCAATCTCATTCGCAACCGAGATCATCTCACGGACAACGGCACGTTCACGCACGAT
GTCCGCATAGGCACTGATGTTAGCCGCACTTGGCGTATTTTTTGACAGCTCTGCCAGATAAGCAAAACCA
CCGACGCTATCGAGTTGCCCCTGGCGTTCCAGCGATTCCGCAAGAGTAATCAGATCGATAGGGCTACCGC
TTTCCTGCAAACGCGCCATTTCAGTAAAGATATGACGGTGTGGGCGGGTGTAAAAATCGTCTGCTACCAC
ACGCTCGGCTACATCATCCCAGCGTTCGTTATCTAGCATTAAACCGCCCAACACCGACTGCTCCGCTTCG
ATCGAGTGCGGAGGCACTTTCAGCCCGGCAACTTGTGGATCGCGTTCGCGGGGTTCAGCCTGCTGTTTGT
TGAAGGGTTTATTTCCTGCCATATGACTAGTGGATCGCTTGTCATCGTCATCCTTGTAGTCGATGTCATG
ATCTTTATAATCACCGTCATGGTCTTTGTAGTCCATGGTATATCTCCTTCTTAAAGTTAAACAAAATTAT
TTCTAGAGGGGAATTGTTATCCGCTCACAATTCCCCTATAGTGAGTCGTATTAATTTCGCGGGATCGAGA
TCTCGATCCTCTACGCCGGACGCATCGTGGCCGGCATCACCGGCGCCACAGGTGCGGTTGCTGGCGCCTA
TATCGCCGACATCACCGATGGGGAAGATCGGGCTCGCCACTTCGGGCTCATGAGCGCTTGTTTCGGCGTG
GGTATGGTGGCAGGCCCCGTGGCCGGGGGACTGTTGGGCGCCATCTCCTTGCATGCACCATTCCTTGCGG
CGGCGGTGCTCAACGGCCTCAACCTACTACTGGGCTGCTTCCTAATGCAGGAGTCGCATAAGGGAGAGCG
TCGAGATCCCGGACACCATCGAATGGCGCAAAACCTTTCGCGGTATGGCATGATAGCGCCCGGAAGAGAG
TCAATTCAGGGTGGTGAATGTGAAACCAGTAACGTTATACGATGTCGCAGAGTATGCCGGTGTCTCTTAT
CAGACCGTTTCCCGCGTGGTGAACCAGGCCAGCCACGTTTCTGCGAAAACGCGGGAAAAAGTGGAAGCGG
CGATGGCGGAGCTGAATTACATTCCCAACCGCGTGGCACAACAACTGGCGGGCAAACAGTCGTTGCTGAT
TGGCGTTGCCACCTCCAGTCTGGCCCTGCACGCGCCGTCGCAAATTGTCGCGGCGATTAAATCTCGCGCC
GATCAACTGGGTGCCAGCGTGGTGGTGTCGATGGTAGAACGAAGCGGCGTCGAAGCCTGTAAAGCGGCGG
TGCACAATCTTCTCGCGCAACGCGTCAGTGGGCTGATCATTAACTATCCGCTGGATGACCAGGATGCCAT
TGCTGTGGAAGCTGCCTGCACTAATGTTCCGGCGTTATTTCTTGATGTCTCTGACCAGACACCCATCAAC
AGTATTATTTTCTCCCATGAAGACGGTACGCGACTGGGCGTGGAGCATCTGGTCGCATTGGGTCACCAGC
AAATCGCGCTGTTAGCGGGCCCATTAAGTTCTGTCTCGGCGCGTCTGCGTCTGGCTGGCTGGCATAAATA
TCTCACTCGCAATCAAATTCAGCCGATAGCGGAACGGGAAGGCGACTGGAGTGCCATGTCCGGTTTTCAA
CAAACCATGCAAATGCTGAATGAGGGCATCGTTCCCACTGCGATGCTGGTTGCCAACGATCAGATGGCGC
TGGGCGCAATGCGCGCCATTACCGAGTCCGGGCTGCGCGTTGGTGCGGATATCTCGGTAGTGGGATACGA
CGATACCGAAGACAGCTCATGTTATATCCCGCCGTTAACCACCATCAAACAGGATTTTCGCCTGCTGGGG
CAAACCAGCGTGGACCGCTTGCTGCAACTCTCTCAGGGCCAGGCGGTGAAGGGCAATCAGCTGTTGCCCG
TCTCACTGGTGAAAAGAAAAACCACCCTGGCGCCCAATACGCAAACCGCCTCTCCCCGCGCGTTGGCCGA
TTCATTAATGCAGCTGGCACGACAGTTTCCCGACTGGAAAGCGGGCAGTGAGCGCAACGCAATTAATGTA
AGTTAGCTCACTCATTAGGCACCGGGATCTCGACCGATGCCCTTGAGAGCCTTCAACCCAGTCAGCTCCT
TCCGGTGGGCGCGGGGCATGACTATCGTCGCCGCACTTATGACTGTCTTCTTTATCATGCAACTCGTAGG
ACAGGTGCCGGCAGCGCTCTGGGTCATTTTCGGCGAGGACCGCTTTCGCTGGAGCGCGACGATGATCGGC
CTGTCGCTTGCGGTATTCGGAATCTTGCACGCCCTCGCTCAAGCCTTCGTCACTGGTCCCGCCACCAAAC
GTTTCGGCGAGAAGCAGGCCATTATCGCCGGCATGGCGGCCGACGCGCTGGGCTACGTCTTGCTGGCGTT
CGCGACGCGAGGCTGGATGGCCTTCCCCATTATGATTCTTCTCGCTTCCGGCGGCATCGGGATGCCCGCG
TTGCAGGCCATGCTGTCCAGGCAGGTAGATGACGACCATCAGGGACAGCTTCAAGGATCGCTCGCGGCTC
TTACCAGCCTAACTTCGATCATTGGACCGCTGATCGTCACGGCGATTTATGCCGCCTCGGCGAGCACATG
GAACGGGTTGGCATGGATTGTAGGCGCCGCCCTATACCTTGTCTGCCTCCCCGCGTTGCGTCGCGGTGCA
TGGAGCCGGGCCACCTCGACCTGAATGGAAGCCGGCGGCACCTCGCTAACGGATTCACCACTCCAAGAAT
TGGAGCCAATCAATTCTTGCGGAGAACTGTGAATGCGCAAACCAACCCTTGGCAGAACATATCCATCGCG
TCCGCCATCTCCAGCAGCCGCACGCGGCGCATCTCGGGCAGCGTTGGGTCCTGGCCACGGGTGCGCATGA
TCGTGCTCCTGTCGTTGAGGACCCGGCTAGGCTGGCGGGGTTGCCTTACTGGTTAGCAGAATGAATCACC
GATACGCGAGCGAACGTGAAGCGACTGCTGCTGCAAAACGTCTGCGACCTGAGCAACAACATGAATGGTC
TTCGGTTTCCGTGTTTCGTAAAGTCTGGAAACGCGGAAGTCAGCGCCCTGCACCATTATGTTCCGGATCT
GCATCGCAGGATGCTGCTGGCTACCCTGTGGAACACCTACATCTGTATTAACGAAGCGCTGGCATTGACC
CTGAGTGATTTTTCTCTGGTCCCGCCGCATCCATACCGCCAGTTGTTTACCCTCACAACGTTCCAGTAAC
CGGGCATGTTCATCATCAGTAACCCGTATCGTGAGCATCCTCTCTCGTTTCATCGGTATCATTACCCCCA
TGAACAGAAATCCCCCTTACACGGAGGCATCAGTGACCAAACAGGAAAAAACCGCCCTTAACATGGCCCG
CTTTATCAGAAGCCAGACATTAACGCTTCTGGAGAAACTCAACGAGCTGGACGCGGATGAACAGGCAGAC
ATCTGTGAATCGCTTCACGACCACGCTGATGAGCTTTACCGCAGCTGCCTCGCGCGTTTCGGTGATGACG
GTGAAAACCTCTGACACATGCAGCTCCCGGAGACGGTCACAGCTTGTCTGTAAGCGGATGCCGGGAGCAG
ACAAGCCCGTCAGGGCGCGTCAGCGGGTGTTGGCGGGTGTCGGGGCGCAGCCATGACCCAGTCACGTAGC
GATAGCGGAGTGTATACTGGCTTAACTATGCGGCATCAGAGCAGATTGTACTGAGAGTGCACCATTGCGG
TGTGAAATACCGCACAGATGCGTAAGGAGAAAATACCGCATCAGGCGCTCTTCCGCTTCCTCGCTCACT
Features (pLannotate 1.2.2; 20 found; start..end, strand, type, name):
    162..750     -  rep_origin     ori: high-copy-number ColE1/pMB1/pBR322/pUC origin of replication
    921..1781    -  CDS            AmpR: β-lactamase; bla; confers resistance to ampicillin, carbenicillin, and related antibiotics
   1782..1886    -  promoter       AmpR promoter: bla
   1999..2027    +  promoter       tet promoter: E. coli promoter for tetracycline efflux protein gene
   2075..2179    +  CDS            TcR (fragment): tetracycline efflux protein; tet; confers resistance to tetracycline
   2202..2249    -  terminator     T7 terminator: transcription terminator for bacteriophage T7 RNA polymerase
   2257..2306    -  CDS            SET1 (fragment): solubility-enhancement tag derived from T7 phage gene 10B
   2320..3732    -  CDS            dnaB: DNAB_ECOLI - Also known as groP, grpA. Experimental evidence at protein level: Swiss-Prot protein existence level 1. Participates in initiation and elongation during chromosome replication; it exhibits DNA-dependent ATPase activity and contains distinct active sites for ATP binding, DNA binding, and interaction with DnaC protein, primase, and other prepriming proteins. From Escherichia coli (strain K12).
   3748..3813    -  CDS            3xFLAG: three tandem FLAG® epitope tags, followed by an enterokinase cleavage site
   3823..3845    -  RBS            RBS: efficient ribosome binding site from bacteriophage T7 gene 10 (Olins and Rangwala, 1989)
   3860..3884    -  protein_bind   lac operator: The lac repressor binds to the lac operator to inhibit transcription in E. coli. This inhibition can be relieved by adding lactose or isopropyl-β-D-thiogalactopyranoside (IPTG). lac repressor encoded by lacI
   3885..3903    -  promoter       T7 promoter: promoter for bacteriophage T7 RNA polymerase
   3925..4204    +  CDS            TcR (fragment): tetracycline efflux protein; tet; confers resistance to tetracycline
   4212..4289    +  promoter       lacI promoter: lacI
   4290..5371    +  CDS            lacI: lac repressor; lacI; The lac repressor binds to the lac operator to inhibit transcription in E. coli. This inhibition can be relieved by adding lactose or isopropyl-β-D-thiogalactopyranoside (IPTG).
   5384..5405    +  protein_bind   CAP binding site: CAP binding activates transcription in the presence of cAMP. E. coli catabolite activator protein
   5420..6044    +  CDS            TcR (fragment): tetracycline efflux protein; tet; confers resistance to tetracycline
   6286..6666    -  CDS            YPB1_ECOLX: Protein predicted: Swiss-Prot protein existence level 4. From Escherichia coli.
   6683..6874    +  CDS            rop: Rop protein, which maintains plasmids at low copy number; rop
   6976..7115    +  misc_feature   bom: basis of mobility region from pBR322
