[The description below was written by a language model from this plasmid's Addgene catalogue record and pLannotate feature annotations shown in this document.]
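Description:
Ec FLAG-dnaB-pET is a bacterial expression plasmid for over-producing the Escherichia coli replicative helicase DnaB with an N-terminal 3xFLAG tag. The catalogue lists the backbone as pET(3c). The annotated 7,139-nt sequence shows a pBR322-derived pET framework with a ColE1/pMB1-type origin, the rop gene and the bom mobility region. The presence of rop is consistent with the low copy number recorded. Selection is by ampicillin through the β-lactamase gene and its own promoter. Several tetracycline-resistance fragments and the tet promoter remain as interrupted leftovers of pBR322 and do not form an intact marker. The feature table also shows a lac operator next to the T7 promoter and a plasmid-borne lacI gene with its promoter. These elements are more typical of T7lac-type pET vectors than of a plain pET-3 backbone, so the sequenced plasmid appears to carry more regulation than the backbone name implies.

The expression cassette lies on the reverse strand. It runs from the T7 promoter and lac operator through the strong phage T7 gene 10 ribosome binding site to the 3xFLAG epitope, which includes an enterokinase cleavage site, followed by the full dnaB coding sequence. A short fragment annotated as a T7 gene 10-derived tag and then the T7 terminator lie downstream. Transcription requires T7 RNA polymerase supplied by the host, and the lac repressor keeps the promoter off until an inducer such as IPTG is added. DnaB is a DNA-dependent ATPase that acts in initiation and elongation of chromosome replication and interacts with DnaC and primase. The FLAG tag allows detection and affinity purification of the protein, which would suit its use as a subunit in biochemical studies of replication. The record itself states only over-expression as the purpose.
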