Addgene plasmid #241267: Ec FLAG-dnaB-pET
Purpose: Over-express Ec FLAG-dnaB subunit in E. coli
Depositing lab: Michael O'Donnell. Depositing organization: Rockefeller University.
Backbone
  Vector backbone: pET(3c)
  Vector type: Bacterial Expression
Growth in bacteria
  Bacterial resistance: Ampicillin, 100 μg/mL
  Growth temperature: 37°C
  Growth strain: DH5alpha
  Copy number: Low Copy
Gene/Insert
  Gene/Insert name: FLAG-dnaB
  Species: E. coli
  Tag / fusion protein: 3X FLAG (N terminal on insert)
  Cloning method: Restriction Enzyme; 5′ cloning site Unknown (unknown if destroyed)
Terms and licenses: Academic/Nonprofit Terms; Industry Terms: Not Available to Industry
How to cite: Ec FLAG-dnaB-pET was a gift from Michael O'Donnell (Addgene plasmid # 241267 ; http://n2t.net/addgene:241267 ; RRID:Addgene_241267)
